>Addgene plasmid #245702 | pICSL47772_RFP | addgene full sequence | sequence record 496038 | Addgene NGS Result
TCTGTGAAGACAACAGAGAATTCGCATGCGGAGTGAGACCGATATCAATACGCAAACCGCCTCTCCCCGC
GCGTTGGCCGATTCATTAATGCAGCTGGCACGACAGGTTTCCCGACTGGAAAGCGGGCAGTGAGCGCAAC
GCAATTAATGTGAGTTAGCTCACTCATTAGGCACCCCAGGCTTTACACTTTATGCTTCCGGCTCGTATGT
TGTGTGGAATTGTGAGCGGATAACAATTTCACACATACTAGAGAAAGAGGAGAAATACTAGATGGCTTCC
TCCGAGGACGTTATCAAAGAGTTCATGCGTTTCAAAGTTCGTATGGAAGGTTCCGTTAACGGTCACGAGT
TCGAAATCGAAGGTGAAGGTGAAGGTCGTCCGTACGAAGGTACCCAGACCGCTAAACTGAAAGTTACCAA
AGGTGGTCCGCTGCCGTTCGCTTGGGACATCCTGTCCCCGCAGTTCCAGTACGGTTCCAAAGCTTACGTT
AAACACCCGGCTGACATCCCGGACTACCTGAAACTGTCCTTCCCGGAAGGTTTCAAATGGGAACGTGTTA
TGAACTTCGAGGACGGTGGTGTTGTTACCGTTACCCAGGACTCCTCCCTGCAAGACGGTGAGTTCATCTA
CAAAGTTAAACTGCGTGGTACCAACTTCCCGTCCGACGGTCCGGTTATGCAGAAAAAAACCATGGGTTGG
GAAGCTTCCACCGAACGTATGTACCCGGAGGACGGTGCTCTGAAAGGTGAAATCAAAATGCGTCTGAAAC
TGAAAGACGGTGGTCACTACGACGCTGAAGTTAAAACCACCTACATGGCTAAAAAACCGGTTCAGCTGCC
GGGTGCTTACAAAACCGACATCAAACTGGACATCACCTCCCACAACGAGGACTACACCATCGTTGAACAG
TACGAACGTGCTGAAGGTCGTCACTCCACCGGTGCTTAATAACGCTGATAGTGCTAGTGTAGATCGCTAC
TAGAGCCAGGCATCAAATAAAACGAAAGGCTCAGTCGAAAGACTGGGCCTTTCGTTTTATCTGTTGTTTG
TCGGTGAACGCTCTCTACTAGAGTCACACTGGCTCACCTTCGGGTGGGCCTTTCTGCGTTTATAGGTCTC
ACGCTTGTGTTGTCTTCTGCACGAAGTGGTTTAAACTATCAGTGTTTGACAGGATATATTGGCGGGTAAA
CCTAAGAGAAAAGAGCGTTTATTAGAATAATCGGATATTTAAAAGGGCGTGAAAAGGTTTATCCGTTCGT
CCATTTGTATGTGCATGCCAACCACAGGGTTCCCCAGATCAGGCGCTGGCTGCTGAACCCCCAGCCGGAA
CTGACCCCACAAGGCCCTAGCGTTTGCAATGCACCAGGTCATCATTGACCCAGGCGTGTTCCACCAGGCC
GCTGCCTCGCAACTCTTCGCAGGCTTCGCCGACCTGCTCGCGCCACTTCTTCACGCGGGTGGAATCCGAT
CCGCACATGAGGCGGAAGGTTTCCAGCTTGAGCGGGTACGGCTCCCGGTGCGAGCTGAAATAGTCGAACA
TCCGTCGGGCCGTCGGCGACAGCTTGCGGTACTTCTCCCATATGAATTTCGTGTAGTGGTCGCCAGCAAA
CAGCACGACGATTTCCTCGTCGATCAGGACCTGGCAACGGGACGTTTTCTTGCCACGGTCCAGGACGCGG
AAGCGGTGCAGCAGCGACACCGATTCCAGGTGCCCAACGCGGTCGGACGTGAAGCCCATCGCCGTCGCCT
GTAGGCGCGACAGGCATTCCTCGGCCTTCGTGTAATACCGGCCATTGATCGACCAGCCCAGGTCCTGGCA
AAGCTCGTAGAACGTGAAGGTGATCGGCTCGCCGATAGGGGTGCGCTTCGCGTACTCCAACACCTGCTGC
CACACCAGTTCGTCATCGTCGGCCCGCAGCTCGACGCCGGTGTAGGTGATCTTCACGTCCTTGTTGACGT
GGAAAATGACCTTGTTTTGCAGCGCCTCGCGCGGGATTTTCTTGTTGCGCGTGGTGAACAGGGCAGAGCG
GGCCGTGTCGTTTGGCATCGCTCGCATCGTGTCCGGCCACGGCGCAATATCGAACAAGGAAAGCTGCATT
TCCTTGATCTGCTGCTTCGTGTGTTTCAGCAACGCGGCCTGCTTGGCCTCGCTGACCTGTTTTGCCAGGT
CCTCGCCGGCGGTTTTTCGCTTCTTGGTCGTCATAGTTCCTCGCGTGTCGATGGTCATCGACTTCGCCAA
ACCTGCCGCCTCCTGTTCAAGACGACGCGAACGCTCCACGGCGGCCGATGGCGCGGGCAGGGCAGGGGGA
GCCAGTTGCACGCTGTCGCGCTCGATCTTGGCCGTAGCTTGCTGGACCATCGAGCCGACGGACTGGAAGG
TTTCGCGGGGCGCACGCATGACGGTGCGGCTTGCGATGGTTTCGGCATCCTCGGCGGAAAACCCCGCGTC
GATCAGTTCTTGCCTGTATGCCTTCCGGTCAAACGTCCGATTCATTCACCCTCCTTGCGGGATTGCCCCG
ACTCACGCCGGGGCAATGTGCCCTTATTCCTGATTTGACCCGCCTGGTGCCTTGGTGTCCAGATAATCCA
CCTTATCGGCAATGAAGTCGGTCCCGTAGACCGTCTGGCCGTCCTTCTCGTACTTGGTATTCCGAATCTT
GCCCTGCACGAATACCAGCGACCCCTTGCCCAAATACTTGCCGTGGGCCTCGGCCTGAGAGCCAAAACAC
TTGATGCGGAAGAAGTCGGTGCGCTCCTGCTTGTCGCCGGCATCGTTGCGCCACATCTAGGATCTGCCAG
GAACCGTAAAAAGGCCGCGTTGCTGGCGTTTTTCCATAGGCTCCGCCCCCCTGACGAGCATCACAAAAAT
CGACGCTCAAGTCAGAGGTGGCGAAACCCGACAGGACTATAAAGATACCAGGCGTTTCCCCCTGGAAGCT
CCCTCGTGCGCTCTCCTGTTCCGACCCTGCCGCTTACCGGATACCTGTCCGCCTTTCTCCCTTCGGGAAG
CGTGGCGCTTTCTCATAGCTCACGCTGTAGGTATCTCAGTTCGGTGTAGGTCGTTCGCTCCAAGCTGGGC
TGTGTGCACGAACCCCCCGTTCAGCCCGACCGCTGCGCCTTATCCGGTAACTATCGTCTTGAGTCCAACC
CGGTAAGACACGACTTATCGCCACTGGCAGCAGCCACTGGTAACAGGATTAGCAGAGCGAGGTATGTAGG
CGGTGCTACAGAGTTCTTGAAGTGGTGGCCTAACTACGGCTACACTAGAAGAACAGTATTTGGTATCTGC
GCTCTGCTGAAGCCAGTTACCTTCGGAAAAAGAGTTGGTAGCTCTTGATCCGGCAAACAAACCACCGCTG
GTAGCGGTGGTTTTTTTGTTTGCAAGCAGCAGATTACGCGCAGAAAAAAAGGATCTCAAGAAGATCCTTT
GATCTTTTCTACGGGGTCTGACGCTCAGTGGAACGAAAACTCACGTTAAGGGATTTTGGTCATGAGATTA
TCAAAAAGGATCTTCACCTAGATCCTTTTAAATTAAAAATGAAGTTTTAAATCAATCTAAAGTATATATG
AGTAAACTTGGTCTGACAGTTACCAATGCTTAATCAGTGAGGCACCTATCTCAGCGATCTGTCTATTTCG
TTCATCCATAGTTGCCTGACTCCCCGTCGTGTAGATAACTACGATACGGGAGGGCTTACCATCTGGCCCC
AGTGCTGCAATGATACCGCGAGAACCACGCTCACCGGCTCCAGATTTATCAGCAATAAACCAGCCAGCCG
GAAGGGCCGAGCGCAGAAGTGGTCCTGCAACTTTATCCGCCTCCATCCAGTCTATTAATTGTTGCCGGGA
AGCTAGAGTAAGTAGTTCGCCAGTTAATAGTTTGCGCAACGTTGTTGCCATTGCTACAGGCATCGTGGTG
TCACGCTCGTCGTTTGGTATGGCTTCATTCAGCTCCGGTTCCCAACGATCAAGGCGAGTTACATGATCCC
CCATGTTGTGCAAAAAAGCGGTTAGCTCCTTCGGTCCTCCGATCGTTGTCAGAAGTAAGTTGGCCGCAGT
GTTATCACTCATGGTTATGGCAGCACTGCATAATTCTCTTACTGTCATGCCATCCGTAAGATGCTTTTCT
GTGACTGGTGAGTACTCAACCAAGTCATTCTGAGAATAGTGTATGCGGCGACCGAGTTGCTCTTGCCCGG
CGTCAATACGGGATAATACCGCGCCACATAGCAGAACTTTAAAAGTGCTCATCATTGGAAAACGTTCTTC
GGGGCGAAAACTCTCAAGGATCTTACCGCTGTTGAGATCCAGTTCGATGTAACCCACTCGTGCACCCAAC
TGATCTTCAGCATCTTTTACTTTCACCAGCGTTTCTGGGTGAGCAAAAACAGGAAGGCAAAATGCCGCAA
AAAAGGGAATAAGGGCGACACGGAAATGTTGAATACTCATACTCTTCCTTTTTCAATATTATTGAAGCAT
TTATCAAGGTTATTGTCTCATGAGCGGATACATATTTGAATGTATTTAGAAAAATAAACAAATAGGGGTT
CCGCGCACGAATTGGCCAGCGCTGCCATTTTTGGGGTGAGGCCGTTCGCGGCCGAGGGGCGCAGCCCCTG
GGGGGATGGGAGGCCCGCGTTAGCGGGCCGGGAGGGTTCGAGAAGGGGGGGCACCCCCCTTCGGCGTGCG
CGGTCACGCGCACAGGGCGCAGCCCTGGTTAAAAACAAGGTTTATAAATATTGGTTTAAAAGCAGGTTAA
AAGACAGGTTAGCGGTGGCCGAAAAACGGGCGGAAACCCTTGCAAATGCTGGATTTTCTGCCTGTGGACA
GCCCCTCAAATGTCAATAGGTGCGCCCCTCATCTGTCAGCACTCTGCCCCTCAAGTGTCAAGGATCGCGC
CCCTCATCTGTCAGTAGTCGCGCCCCTCAAGTGTCAATACCGCAGGGCACTTATCCCCAGGCTTGTCCAC
ATCATCTGTGGGAAACTCGCGTAAAATCAGGCGTTTTCGCCGATTTGCGAGGCTGGCCAGCTCCACGTCG
CCGGCCGAAATCGAGCCTGCCCCTCATCTGTCAACGCCGCGCCGGGTGAGTCGGCCCCTCAAGTGTCAAC
GTCCGCCCCTCATCTGTCAGTGAGGGCCAAGTTTTCCGCGAGGTATCCACAACGCCGGCGGCCGCGGTGT
CTCGCACACGGCTTCGACGGCGTTTCTGGCGCGTTTGCAGGGCCATAGACGGCCGCCAGCCCAGCGGCGA
GGGCAACCAGCCCGGTGAGCGTCGCAAAGGAGATCCTGATCTGACTGATGGGCTGCCTGTATCGAGTGGT
GATTTTGTGCCGAGCTGCCGGTCGGGGAGCTGTTGGCTGGCTGGTGGCAGGATATATTGTGGTGTAAACA
AATTGACGCTTAGACAACTTAATAACACATTGCGGACGTTTTTAATGTACTGGGGTGGATGCAGTGGGCC
CCAC
Features (pLannotate 1.2.2; 15 found; start..end, strand, type, name):
     46..133     +  CDS            lacI (fragment): lac repressor; lacI; The lac repressor binds to the lac operator to inhibit transcription in E. coli. This inhibition can be relieved by adding lactose or isopropyl-β-D-thiogalactopyranoside (IPTG).
    146..167     +  protein_bind   CAP binding site: CAP binding activates transcription in the presence of cAMP. E. coli catabolite activator protein
    182..212     +  promoter       lac promoter: promoter for the E. coli lac operon
    220..236     +  protein_bind   lac operator: The lac repressor binds to the lac operator to inhibit transcription in E. coli. This inhibition can be relieved by adding lactose or isopropyl-β-D-thiogalactopyranoside (IPTG). lac repressor encoded by lacI
    272..946     +  CDS            mRFP1: mRFP1 is a basic (constitutively fluorescent) red fluorescent protein published in 2002, derived from Discosoma sp.. It is reported to be a somewhat slowly-maturing monomer with low acid sensitivity.
    994..1065    +  terminator     rrnB T1 terminator: transcription terminator T1 from the E. coli rrnB gene
   1081..1108    +  terminator     T7Te terminator: phage T7 early transcription terminator
   1167..1191    +  misc_feature   RB T-DNA repeat: right border repeat from nopaline C58 T-DNA
   1303..1323    -  CDS            TetR (fragment): tetracycline resistance regulatory protein; tetR
   1350..2495    -  CDS            trfA: TRFA_ECOLX - Experimental evidence at protein level: Swiss-Prot protein existence level 1. Also involved in plasmid copy number control, promoting intermolecular coupling of protein bound iterons at oriV, which inhibits replication initiation. From Escherichia coli.
   2831..3419    -  rep_origin     ori: high-copy-number ColE1/pMB1/pBR322/pUC origin of replication
   3590..4450    -  CDS            AmpR: β-lactamase; bla; confers resistance to ampicillin, carbenicillin, and related antibiotics
   4451..4555    -  promoter       AmpR promoter: bla
   4642..5273    -  rep_origin     oriV: incP origin of replication
   5365..5389    +  misc_feature   LB T-DNA repeat: left border repeat from nopaline C58 T-DNA
