[The description below was written by a language model from this plasmid's Addgene catalogue record and pLannotate feature annotations shown in this document.]
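Description:
pICSL47772_RFP is an empty Level 1 acceptor plasmid for Golden Gate assembly using the MoClo overhang syntax. It is built on the pICH47772 backbone and intended for plant synthetic biology. It occupies Level 1 position 5 in the forward orientation and receives Level 0 parts (promoters, coding sequences, terminators) to form a complete transcriptional unit. Assembly uses BsaI, with GGAG and GCTT as the flanking overhangs, and the BsaI sites are destroyed in the process. The record notes that internal BsaI and BpiI sites were removed by point mutation so that they do not interfere with assembly at this or the next level.

The cloning site is occupied by a dropout cassette of about 1.1 kb that serves as a visual negative selection marker. A lac promoter with its CAP binding site and operator drives a red protein coding sequence, followed by the rrnB T1 and T7Te terminators. Colonies that keep the cassette are red, while those in which it has been replaced by an assembled insert are white. The catalogue entry calls the marker an Amil RFP red chromoprotein, whereas the automated annotation labels the coding sequence as mRFP1; the record does not resolve this difference.

The cassette lies between nopaline-type left and right T-DNA border repeats, which indicates a binary vector architecture compatible with Agrobacterium-mediated plant transformation. Consistent with this, the backbone carries an incP oriV origin and the trfA replication gene for broad-host-range maintenance. It also carries a high-copy ColE1/pUC-type origin for propagation in E. coli. Selection is by ampicillin resistance from the bla gene under its own promoter. The short lacI and TetR fragments are annotated only as partial sequences and are probably non-functional remnants.
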