Addgene plasmid #245702: pICSL47772_RFP
Purpose: (Empty Backbone) Level 1 Position 5 FORWARD acceptor with Amil RFP negative selection cassette GGAG - GCTT
Depositing lab: Mark Youles. Depositing organization: Sainsbury Laboratory, Norwich.
Backbone
  Vector backbone: pICH47772
  Backbone size (bp): 4372
  Vector type: Synthetic Biology
  Selectable markers: Amil RFP red chromoprotein for red/white negative selection
Growth in bacteria
  Bacterial resistance: Ampicillin, 100 μg/mL
  Growth temperature: 37°C
  Growth strain: DH5alpha
  Copy number: High Copy
Gene/Insert
  Gene/Insert name: None
  Mutation: BsaI/BpiI sites removed by point-mutation
Terms and licenses: Academic/Nonprofit Terms; Industry Terms: Not Available to Industry
Depositor comments: Level 1 Acceptor for making full transcriptional unit modules in Level 1 position 5 (FORWARD) used for GoldenGate assemblies using the MoClo overhang syntax. Plant Golden-gate Promoters, Terminators and Level0/Level1 cloning acceptors. Insert Size: 1092, Species: Synthetic. 5' Cloning Site: BsaI (Destroyed), 3' Cloning Site: BsaI (Destroyed).
How to cite: pICSL47772_RFP was a gift from Mark Youles (Addgene plasmid # 245702 ; http://n2t.net/addgene:245702 ; RRID:Addgene_245702)
